>Addgene plasmid #63529 | pFusB3-45 | depositor partial sequence | sequence record 105576 | pFUSB3_GTA
AGTCTTAAGCGTCTCATGGCCTGACCCCGGACCAAGTGGTGGCTATCGCCAGCAACAATGGCGGCAAGCA
AGCGCTCGAAACGGTGCAGCGGCTGTTGCCGGTGCTGTGCCAGGACCATGGCCTGACCCCGGACCAAGTG
GTGGCTATCGCCAGCAACGGTGGCGGCAAGCAAGCGCTCGAAACGGTGCAGCGGCTGTTGCCGGTGCTGT
GCCAGGACCATGGCCTGACCCCGGACCAAGTGGTGGCTATCGCCAGCAACATTGGCGGCAAGCAAGCGCT
CGAAACGGTGCAGCGGCTGTTGCCGGTGCTGTGCCAGGACCATGGCCTGACCCCGGACCAAGTGGTGGCT
ATCGAGACGTC
