>Addgene plasmid #63529 | pFusB3-45 | depositor partial sequence | sequence record 105577 | FusB3
CGTCTCATGGCCTGACCCCGGACCAAGTGGTGGCTATCGAGACCGGCGCCGCTACAGGGCGCGTCCCATT
CGCCATTCAGGCTGCGCAACTGTTGGGAAGGGCGATCGGTGCGGGCCTCTTCGCTATTACGCCAGCTGGC
GAAAGGGGGATGTGCTGCAAGGCGATTAAGTTGGGTAACGCCAGGGTTTTCCCAGTCACGACGTTGTAAA
ACGACGGCCAGTGAGCGCGCGTAATACGACTCACTATAGGGCGAATTGGGTACCGGGCCCCCCCTCGAGG
TCCTCCAGCTTTTGTTCCCTTTAGTGAGGGTTAATTGCGCGCTTGGCGTAATCATGGTCATAGCTGTTTC
CTGTGTGAAATTGTTATCCGCTCACAATTCCACACAACATACGAGCCGGAAGCATAAAGTGTAAAGCCTG
GGGTGCCTAATGAGTGAGCTAACTCACATTAATTGCGTTGCGCTCACTGCCCGCTTTCCACCGGTGGTCT
CGCCAGGACCATGGCCTGACCCCGGACCAAGTGGTGGCTATCGAGACGTCTAGACCAGCCAGGACAGAAA
TGCCTCGACTTCGCTGCTACCCAAGGTTGCCGGGTGACGCACACCGTGGAAACGGATGAAGGCACGAACC
CAGTGGACATAAGCCTGTTCGGTTCGTAAGCTGTAATGCAAGTAGCGTATGCGCTCACGCAACTGGTCCA
GAACCTTGACCGAACGCAGCGGTGGTAACGGCGCAGTGGCGGTTTTCATGGCTTGTTATGACTGTTTTTT
TGGGGTACAGTCTATGCCTCGGGCATCCAAGCAGCAAGCGCGTTACGCCGTGGGTCGATGTTTGATGTTA
TGGAGCAGCAACGATGTTACGCAGCAGGGCAGTCGCCCTAAAACAAAGTTAAACATTATGAGGGAAGCGG
TGATCGCCGAAGTATCGACTCAACTATCAGAGGTAGTTGGCGTCATCGAGCGCCATCTCGAACCGACGTT
GCTGGCCGTACATTTGTACGGCTCCGCAGTGGATGGCGGCCTGAAGCCACACAGTGATATTGATTTGCTG
GTTACGGTGACCGTAAGGCTTGATGAAACAACGCGGCGAGCTTTGATCAACGACCTTTTGGAAACTTCGG
CTTCCCCTGGAGAGAGCGAGATTCTCCGCGCTGTAGAAGTCACCATTGTTGTGCACGACGACATCATTCC
GTGGCGTTATCCAGCTAAGCGCGAACTGCAATTTGGAGAATGGCAGCGCAATGACATTCTTGCAGGTATC
TTCGAGCCAGCCACGATCGACATTGATCTGGCTATCTTGCTGACAAAAGCAAGAGAACATAGCGTTGCCT
TGGTAGGTCCAGCGGCGGAGGAACTCTTTGATCCGGTTCCTGAACAGGATCTATTTGAGGCGCTAAATGA
AACCTTAACGCTATGGAACTCGCCGCCCGACTGGGCTGGCGATGAGCGAAATGTAGTGCTTACGTTGTCC
CGCATTTGGTACAGCGCAGTAACCGGCAAAATCGCGCCGAAGGATGTCGCTGCCGACTGGGCAATGGAGC
GCCTGCCGGCCCAGTATCAGCCCGTCATACTTGAAGCTAGACAGGCTTATCTTGGACAAGAAGAAGATCG
CTTGGCCTCGCGCGCAGATCAGTTGGAAGAATTTGTCCACTACGTGAAAGGCGAGATCACCAAGGTAGTC
GGCAAATAACCCTCGAGCCACCCATGACCAAAATCCCTTAACGTGAGTTACGCGTCGTTCCACTGAGCGT
CAGACCCCGTAGAAAAGATCAAAGGATCTTCTTGAGATCCTTTTTTTCTGCGCGTAATCTGCTGCTTGCA
AACAAAAAAACCACCGCTACCAGCGGTGGTTTGTTTGCCGGATCAAGAGCTACCAACTCTTTTTCCGAAG
GTAACTGGCTTCAGCAGAGCGCAGATACCAAATACTGTCCTTCTAGTGTAGCCGTAGTTAGGCCACCACT
TCAAGAACTCTGTAGCACCGCCTACATACCTCGCTCTGCTAATCCTGTTACCAGTGGCTGCTGCCAGTGG
CGATAAGTCGTGTCTTACCGGGTTGGACTCAAGACGATAGTTACCGGATAAGGCGCAGCGGTCGGGCTGA
ACGGGGGGTTCGTGCACACAGCCCAGCTTGGAGCGAACGACCTACACCGAACTGAGATACCTACAGCGTG
AGCATTGAGAAAGCGCCACGCTTCCCGAAGGGAGAAAGGCGGACAGGTATCCGGTAAGCGGCAGGGTCGG
AACAGGAGAGCGCACGAGGGAGCTTCCAGGGGGAAACGCCTGGTATCTTTATAGTCCTGTCGGGTTTCGC
CACCTCTGACTTGAGCGTCGATTTTTGTGATGCTCGTCAGGGGGGCGGAGCCTATGGAAAAACGCCAGCA
ACGCGGCCTTTTTACGGTTCCTGGCCTTTTGCTGGCCTTTTGCTCACATGTTCTTTCCTGCGTTATCCCC
TGATTCTGTGGATAACCGTATTACCGCCTTTGAGTGAGCTGATACCGCTCGCCGCAGCCGAACGACCGAG
CGCAGCGAGTCAGTGAGCGAGGAAGCGGAAGAGCGCCCAATACGCAAACCGCCTCTCCCCGCGCGTTGGC
CGATTCATTAATGCAGCTGGCACGACAGGTTTCCCGACTGGAAAGCGGGCAGTGAGCGCAACGCAATTAA
TACGCGTACCGCTAGCCAGGAAGAGTTTGTAGAAACGCAAAAAGGCCATCCGTCAGGATGGCCTTCTGCT
TAGTTTGATGCCTGGCAGTTTATGGCGGGCGTCCTGCCCGCCACCCTCCGGGCCGTTGCTTCACAACGTT
CAAATCCGCTCCCGGCGGATTTGTCCTACTCAGGAGAGCGTTCACCGACAAACAACAGATAAAACGAAAG
GCCCAGTCTTCCGACTGAGCCTTTCGTTTTATTTGATGCCTGGCAGTTCCCTACTCTCGCGTTAACGCTA
GCATGGATGTTTTCCCAGTCACGACGTTGTAAAACGACGGCCAGTCTTAAG
