>Addgene plasmid #63529 | pFusB3-45 | addgene partial sequence | sequence record 116343 | pCR8_R1 5'-cgaaccgaacaggcttatgt-3'
GGTGGTGCGTCACCCGGCAACCTTGGGTAGCAGCGAAGTCGAGGCATTTCTGTCCTGGCTGGTCTAGACG
TCTCGATAGCCACCACTTGGTCCGGGGTCAGGCCATGGTCCTGGCACAGCACCGGCAACAGCCGCTGCAC
CGTTTCGAGCGCTTGCTTGCCGCCAATGTTGCTGGCGATAGCCACCACTTGGTCCGGGGTCAGGCCATGG
TCCTGGCACAGCACCGGCAACAGCCGCTGCACCGTTTCGAGCGCTTGCTTGCCGCCACCGTTGCTGGCGA
TAGCCACCACTTGGTCCGGGGTCAGGCCATGGTCCTGGCACAGCACCGGCAACAGCCGCTGCACCGTTTC
GAGCGCTTGCTTGCCGCCATTGTTGCTGGCGATAGCCACCACTTGGTCCGGGGTCAGGCCATGAGACGCT
TAAGACTGGCCGTCGTTTTACAACGTCGTGACTGGGAAAACATCCATGCTAGCGTTAACGCGAGAGTAGG
GAACTGCCAGGCATCAAATAAAACGAAAGGCTCAGTCGGAAGACTGGGCCTTTCGTTTTATCTGTTGTTT
GTCGGTGAACGCTCTCCTGAGTAGGACAAATCCGCCGGGAGCGGATTTGAACGTTGTGAAGCAACGGCCC
GGAGGGTGGCGGGCAGGACGCCCGCCATAAACTGCCAGGCATCAAACTAAGCAGAAGGCCATCCTGACGG
ATGGCCTTTTTGCGTTTCTACAAACTCTTCCTGGCTAGCGGTACGCGTATTAATTGCGTTGCGCTCACTG
CCCGCTTTCCAGTCGGGAAACCTGTCGTGCCAGCTGCATTAATGAATC
