[The description below was written by a language model from this plasmid's Addgene catalogue record.]
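Description:
pFusB3-45 is a library component plasmid of the FusX system, a one-step TALE/TALEN assembly platform. It is built on the FusB3 backbone (about 3 kb without the insert), is classified as a TALEN-type vector, and is maintained as a high-copy plasmid in standard E. coli cloning strains under spectinomycin selection. The record does not list the origin of replication or other backbone features, and no feature table is available, although the pCR8-named sequencing primers suggest the insert is flanked by pCR8-type priming sites.

The payload is a synthetic, pre-assembled trimer of TALE repeat modules carrying the repeat variable diresidues NN, NG and NI, also recorded as B3_GTA. Under the standard TALE code, NN recognises guanine, NG thymine and NI adenine, so this block specifies the DNA triplet GTA. The trimer was cloned into the backbone through BsaI sites that were destroyed in the process. BsaI is a type IIS enzyme typical of Golden Gate-style cloning, in which defined overhangs fix the order of the assembled pieces.

Within the system, this plasmid supplies RVD positions 13 to 15 of a TALE repeat array. A user designing a TALEN picks the plasmid whose triplet matches the target sequence at those positions and combines it with corresponding plasmids for the other positions to build a full DNA-binding domain for genome editing. The plasmid has no promoter-driven expression role stated in the record and serves as a cloning intermediate rather than a final expression construct.
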