Addgene plasmid #63529: pFusB3-45
Purpose: Encodes RVD positions 13-15 in TALEN assembly
Depositing lab: Stephen Ekker. Depositing organization: Mayo Foundation for Medical Education and Research. Publication: FusX: A rapid one-step TALE assembly system for genome science. Ma AC, McNulty MS, Tanya PL, Jarryd CM, Martinez-Galvez G, Argue DP, Lee HB, Urban MD, Bullard CE, Blackburn PR, Man TK, Clark KJ, Ekker SC. Hum Gene Ther. 2016 Jun;27(6):451-63. doi: 10.1089/hum.2015.172 PubMed 26854857.
Backbone
  Vector backbone: FusB3
  Backbone size w/o insert (bp): 2991
  Vector type: TALEN
Growth in bacteria
  Bacterial resistance: Spectinomycin, 50 μg/mL
  Growth temperature: 37°C
  Growth strain: DH5alpha
  Copy number: High Copy
Gene/Insert
  Gene/Insert name: NN NG NI (alt name: B3_GTA)
  Species: Synthetic
  Mutation: none
  Cloning method: Restriction Enzyme; 5′ cloning site BsaI (destroyed during cloning); 3′ cloning site BsaI (destroyed during cloning)
  Sequencing primers: 5′ pCR8_F1; 3′ pCR8_R1
Terms and licenses: Academic/Nonprofit Terms; Industry Terms: Not Available to Industry
How to cite: pFusB3-45 was a gift from Stephen Ekker (Addgene plasmid # 63529 ; http://n2t.net/addgene:63529 ; RRID:Addgene_63529)
